>Addgene plasmid #36405 | Bcr GAP domain/pGEX 3X | addgene partial sequence | sequence record 47809 | pGEX-3 5'-CCGGGAGCTGCATGTGTCAGAGG-3'
ATCGTCAGTCAGTCACGAATGAATTCCGTTCAGGATGAAGCAGCAGCGTTTATTCAAGATACAACAGTGA
GGGAATCCAGTCACGTTCCCTTCTCCCCAGAGAGGGCGCATCTTGACAAGTGATCCAGTAGAAATCTTTT
AGACTCTAAGTTAAGTTCATAAAAACCACTCCCTTCACCCTGTCTCCCAGGGCCAGGCCTGGACTCCGAG
ATGAACTGGCTTGGGGCGCCCTCAGGTGGCCACATAAAAAACCACAGTCTGAGGCCAGCCTGGGGCTCCC
AGACCTGGGCGGGATCTTTCCAGGCCACCTGTCCTTCGGCTTTGGGTCGCTGTCTCTTGGCAGATGGCCC
AACACTTGGGGGTGGCCCAAGGACACCTCAGGAAGGTTCCCGCTCTACGGATGGCCCGATTAGCCAGAGG
TTTCCAGGCCATCTGTCCGCCTCCAGGAGATGGACTGGGACCTTTAGACTTCGGTGGAGAACAGGATGCT
CTGTCTCTTGCTGTCCGGGGCAGGGATGGCCTCCAGCTGCAGGAAGTACAGCAGCACCTGGACCTGGGAC
ATGACCTCCAAGGACCAGCTGTCAGTCATGGTGATAGGCTGGCTGGGGTTGGCAGGGAGCTTGCTCTCCT
TCTCGGAGGGCCGGAGCAGCGTGGGGCCAAAGACCGTGGCGAGGTTGTGCAGGGACATCTTATTGACTGC
CTCCTTCTCTGCCACCCTTTTCAGGTGGTCCAGAAGGAAAAGGAAGGTGAGCAGGTTGGCCTCCGGCAGG
GACAGCAGCAGGTTGAGCATGCAGCTCTCCTTTGCAACCGGGTCTGAAAGAGCGATGCCCTCTGCGAAGT
TGGGGTAGAACTCGTCAGTGAAGAGGGGCTCGGGCAGCTC
