>Addgene plasmid #36405 | Bcr GAP domain/pGEX 3X | addgene partial sequence | sequence record 49644 | pGEX5
GGTCGTGGGATCCCCCTGGACCCGCAGGCCCTGCAGGACAGAGACTGGCAGCGCACCGTCATCGCCATGA
ATGGGATCGAAGTAAAGCTCTCGGTCAAGTTCAACAGCAGGGAGTTCAGCTTGAAGAGGATGCCGTCCCG
AAAACAGACAGGGGTCTTCGGAGTCAAGATTGCTGTGGTCACCAAGAGAGAGAGGTCCAAGGTGCCCTAC
ATCGTGCGCCAGTGCGTGGAGGAGATCGAGCGCCGAGGCATGGAGGAGGTGGGCATCTACCGCGTGTCCG
GTGTGGCCACGGACATCCAGGCACTGAAGGCAGCCTTCGACGTCAATAACAAGGACGTGTCGGTGATGAT
GAGCGAGATGGACGTGAACGCCATCGCAGGCACGCTGAAGCTGTACTTCCGTGAGCTGCCCGAGCCCCTC
TTCACTGACGAGTTCTACCCCAACTTCGCAGAGGGCATCGCTCTTTCAGACCCGGTTGCAAAGGAGAGCT
GCATGCTCAACCTGCTGCTGTCCCTGCCGGAGGCCAACCTGCTCACCTTCCTTTTCCTTCTGGACCACCT
GAAAAGGGTGGCAGAGAAGGAGGCAGTCAATAAGATGTCCCTGCACAACCTCGCCACGGTCTTTGGCCCC
ACGCTGCTCCGGCCCTCCGAGAAGGAGAGCAAGCTCCCTGCCAACCCCAGCCAGCCTATCACCATGACTG
ACAGCTGGTCCTTGGAGGTCATGTCCCAGGTCCAGGTGCTGCTGTACTTCCTGCAGCTGGAGGCCATCCC
TGCCCCGGACAGCAAGAGACAGAGCATCCTGTTCTCCACCGAAGTCTAAAGGTCCCAGTC
