[The description below was written by a language model from this plasmid's Addgene catalogue record.]
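Description:
Bcr GAP domain/pGEX 3X is a bacterial expression plasmid built on the pGEX 3X backbone, designed to produce the GTPase-activating domain of human BCR as a glutathione S-transferase fusion protein in E. coli. It is selected with ampicillin. The record gives no feature table and lists the copy number as unknown, so the origin of replication and promoter are not explicitly stated. pGEX-series vectors generally drive GST fusions from an IPTG-inducible tac promoter, and the 3X version usually carries a Factor Xa cleavage site between GST and the cloning site, but these details are not confirmed here.

The insert is a roughly 1.3 kb human BCR fragment encoding residues 1004–1271, with GST fused at the N terminus. It was generated by subcloning a blunt-ended PvuII–EcoRI fragment into vector cut with SmaI and EcoRI, which destroyed the 5′ SmaI site while retaining the 3′ EcoRI site. The fragment includes the natural BCR stop codon and some 3′ untranslated sequence, which explains why the insert is longer than the coding region for 268 residues would require. According to the depositor, the encoded domain is catalytically active against GTP-bound Rac.

The construct is suited to purifying recombinant GST-Bcr GAP domain on glutathione affinity resin for in vitro work such as Rac GTPase-activation assays. This fits the associated study of Abr and Bcr as homologous Rac GAPs regulating macrophage functions. The depositor notes that an expression strain supplying rare tRNAs may improve the yield of the fusion protein.
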