Addgene plasmid #36405: Bcr GAP domain/pGEX 3X
Depositing lab: Nora Heisterkamp. Depositing organization: Children's Hospital Los Angeles. Publication: Abr and Bcr, two homologous Rac GTPase-activating proteins, control multiple cellular functions of murine macrophages. Cho YJ, Cunnick JM, Yi SJ, Kaartinen V, Groffen J, Heisterkamp N. Mol Cell Biol. 2007 Feb;27(3):899-911. Epub 2006 Nov 20. 10.1128/MCB.00756-06 PubMed 17116687.
Backbone
  Vector backbone: pGEX 3X
  Vector type: Bacterial Expression
Growth in bacteria
  Bacterial resistance: Ampicillin, 100 μg/mL
  Growth temperature: 37°C
  Growth strain: DH5alpha
  Copy number: Unknown
Gene/Insert
  Gene/Insert name: Bcr encoding residues 1004-1271
  Species: H. sapiens (human)
  Insert size (bp): 1300
  Entrez Gene: BCR (a.k.a. ALL, BCR1, CML, D22S11, D22S662, PHL)
  Tag / fusion protein: GST (N terminal on insert)
  Cloning method: Restriction Enzyme; 5′ cloning site Sma I (destroyed during cloning); 3′ cloning site EcoRI (not destroyed)
  Sequencing primers: 5′ pGEX-5; 3′ pGEX-3
Terms and licenses: Academic/Nonprofit Terms; Industry Terms: Not Available to Industry
Depositor comments: We subcloned a Pvu II-EcoRI fragment into pGEX-3X digested with Sma I -EcoRI. This includes the natural stop codon and 3' untranslated sequences. The construct encodes the GTPase activating domain of Bcr which is active against GTP-bound Rac. The Pvu II site is located in the amino acid string -QLDP-. Constructed by Vesa Kaartinen. The Rosetta2 strain may improve yield of the fusion protein.
How to cite: Bcr GAP domain/pGEX 3X was a gift from Nora Heisterkamp (Addgene plasmid # 36405 ; http://n2t.net/addgene:36405 ; RRID:Addgene_36405)
